Addgene plasmid #97003: pEAHISMRSAPPFK
Purpose: Expressing MRSA PPFK protein
Depositing lab: Huanting Liu & James Naismith. Depositing organization: University of St. Andrews. Publication: The Scottish Structural Proteomics Facility: targets, methods and outputs. Oke M, Carter LG, Johnson KA, Liu H, McMahon SA, Yan X, Kerou M, Weikart ND, Kadi N, Sheikh MA, Schmelz S, Dorward M, Zawadzki M, Cozens C, Falconer H, Powers H, Overton IM, van Niekerk CA, Peng X, Patel P, Garrett RA, Prangishvili D, Botting CH, Coote PJ, Dryden DT, Barton GJ, Schwarz-Linek U, Challis GL, Taylor GL, White MF, Naismith JH. J Struct Funct Genomics. 2010 Jun;11(2):167-80. doi: 10.1007/s10969-010-9090-y. Epub 2010 Apr 24. PubMed 20419351.
Backbone
  Vector backbone: pEAHISTEV, modified from pDEST14
  Backbone manufacturer: BSRC, University of St Andrews
  Backbone size w/o insert (bp): 3705
  Total vector size (bp): 4626
Growth in bacteria
  Bacterial resistance: Ampicillin, 100 μg/mL
  Growth temperature: 37°C
  Growth strain: DH5alpha
  Growth instructions: Protein expression in DE3 strains
  Copy number: High Copy
Gene/Insert
  Gene/Insert name: Putative phosphofructokinase (alt name: Q6GIU3 protein)
  Species: Staphylococcus aureus
  Insert size (bp): 921
  Mutation: none
  Promoter: T7
  Tag / fusion protein: N-ter TEV protease cleavable 6His (N terminal on backbone)
  Cloning method: Gateway Cloning
  Sequencing primers: 5′ T7 promoter; 3′ T7 terminator
Resource information
  A portion of this plasmid was derived from a plasmid made by: original
Terms and licenses: Academic/Nonprofit Terms; Industry Terms: Not Available to Industry
How to cite: pEAHISMRSAPPFK was a gift from Huanting Liu & James Naismith (Addgene plasmid # 97003 ; http://n2t.net/addgene:97003 ; RRID:Addgene_97003)
