[The description below was written by a language model from this plasmid's Addgene catalogue record and pLannotate feature annotations shown in this document.]
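Description:
pEAHISMRSAPPFK is a bacterial expression plasmid for producing the putative phosphofructokinase of Staphylococcus aureus (MRSA; also listed as the Q6GIU3 protein) in E. coli. It is built on pEAHISTEV, a backbone derived from the Gateway destination vector pDEST14. The unmutated 921 bp insert was introduced by Gateway cloning, giving a plasmid of about 4.6 kb. Propagation relies on a ColE1/pMB1-type origin and selection on the β-lactamase gene (ampicillin resistance) under its own promoter. The feature table also shows an f1 phage origin, the pBR322 bom mobilisation region and a rop gene. Rop normally restrains copy number, although the catalogue lists the plasmid as high copy.

The expression cassette follows a standard T7 layout: a T7 promoter and the efficient phage gene 10 ribosome binding site drive translation of an N-terminal histidine tag, followed by a TEV protease recognition site and then the phosphofructokinase coding sequence, with a T7 terminator closing the unit. Transcription depends on T7 RNA polymerase, so expression is carried out in DE3 lysogen strains, while cloning strains such as DH5alpha serve for maintenance. The His tag allows immobilised-metal affinity purification, and TEV cleavage then removes it to leave near-native protein.

The automated annotation reports the N-terminal tag as a fragment of a longer His tag, consistent with the 6xHis in the catalogue. It also flags a second short His-like fragment and a gene 10B–related fragment just upstream of the terminator. The record does not say whether these lie in frame with the insert, and they may simply be residual vector sequence. The plasmid originates from a structural proteomics programme, where it supplied recombinant protein for structural and biochemical study.
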