Features (pLannotate 1.2.2; 14 found; start..end, strand, type, name):
     12..440     +  rep_origin     f1 ori (sequence partly withheld): f1 bacteriophage origin of replication; arrow indicates direction of (+) strand synthesis
    493..597     +  promoter       AmpR promoter: bla
    598..1458    +  CDS            AmpR: β-lactamase; bla; confers resistance to ampicillin, carbenicillin, and related antibiotics
   1629..2217    +  rep_origin     ori: high-copy-number ColE1/pMB1/pBR322/pUC origin of replication
   2403..2542    -  misc_feature   bom: basis of mobility region from pBR322
   2644..2835    -  CDS            rop: Rop protein, which maintains plasmids at low copy number; rop
   2852..3232    +  CDS            YPB1_ECOLX: Protein predicted: Swiss-Prot protein existence level 4. From Escherichia coli.
   3344..3362    +  promoter       T7 promoter: promoter for bacteriophage T7 RNA polymerase
   3394..3416    +  RBS            RBS: efficient ribosome binding site from bacteriophage T7 gene 10 (Olins and Rangwala, 1989)
   3434..3453    +  CDS            8xHis (fragment): 8xHis affinity tag
   3475..3495    +  CDS            TEV site: tobacco etch virus (TEV) protease recognition and cleavage site
   4466..4483    +  CDS            9xHis (fragment): 9xHis affinity tag
   4493..4542    +  CDS            SET1 (fragment): solubility-enhancement tag derived from T7 phage gene 10B
   4550..4597    +  terminator     T7 terminator: transcription terminator for bacteriophage T7 RNA polymerase
>Addgene plasmid #97003 | pEAHISMRSAPPFK | addgene full sequence | sequence record 182528 | Addgene NGS Result
TGGCGAATGGG
[124 nt withheld, positions 12-135]
C
[91 nt withheld, positions 137-227]
A
[49 nt withheld, positions 229-277]
CCTTTGACGTTGGAGTCCACGTTCTTT
[37 nt withheld, positions 305-341]
ACCCTATCTCGGTCTATTCTTTTGATTTATAAGGGATTTTGCCGATTTCGGCCTATTGGTTAAAAAATGA
GCTGATTTAACAAAAATTTAACGCGAATTTTAACAAAATATTAACGCTTACAATTTAGGTGGCACTTTTC
GGGGAAATGTGCGCGGAACCCCTATTTGTTTATTTTTCTAAATACATTCAAATATGTATCCGCTCATGAG
ACAATAACCCTGATAAATGCTTCAATAATATTGAAAAAGGAAGAGTATGAGTATTCAACATTTCCGTGTC
GCCCTTATTCCCTTTTTTGCGGCATTTTGCCTTCCTGTTTTTGCTCACCCAGAAACGCTGGTGAAAGTAA
AAGATGCTGAAGATCAGTTGGGTGCACGAGTGGGTTACATCGAACTGGATCTCAACAGCGGTAAGATCCT
TGAGAGTTTTCGCCCCGAAGAACGTTTTCCAATGATGAGCACTTTTAAAGTTCTGCTATGTGGCGCGGTA
TTATCCCGTATTGACGCCGGGCAAGAGCAACTCGGTCGCCGCATACACTATTCTCAGAATGACTTGGTTG
AGTACTCACCAGTCACAGAAAAGCATCTTACGGATGGCATGACAGTAAGAGAATTATGCAGTGCTGCCAT
AACCATGAGTGATAACACTGCGGCCAACTTACTTCTGACAACGATCGGAGGACCGAAGGAGCTAACCGCT
TTTTTGCACAACATGGGGGATCATGTAACTCGCCTTGATCGTTGGGAACCGGAGCTGAATGAAGCCATAC
CAAACGACGAGCGTGACACCACGATGCCTGCAGCAATGGCAACAACGTTGCGCAAACTATTAACTGGCGA
ACTACTTACTCTAGCTTCCCGGCAACAATTAATAGACTGGATGGAGGCGGATAAAGTTGCAGGACCACTT
CTGCGCTCGGCCCTTCCGGCTGGCTGGTTTATTGCTGATAAATCTGGAGCCGGTGAGCGTGGGTCTCGCG
GTATCATTGCAGCACTGGGGCCAGATGGTAAGCCCTCCCGTATCGTAGTTATCTACACGACGGGGAGTCA
GGCAACTATGGATGAACGAAATAGACAGATCGCTGAGATAGGTGCCTCACTGATTAAGCATTGGTAACTG
TCAGACCAAGTTTACTCATATATACTTTAGATTGATTTAAAACTTCATTTTTAATTTAAAAGGATCTAGG
TGAAGATCCTTTTTGATAATCTCATGACCAAAATCCCTTAACGTGAGTTTTCGTTCCACTGAGCGTCAGA
CCCCGTAGAAAAGATCAAAGGATCTTCTTGAGATCCTTTTTTTCTGCGCGTAATCTGCTGCTTGCAAACA
AAAAAACCACCGCTACCAGCGGTGGTTTGTTTGCCGGATCAAGAGCTACCAACTCTTTTTCCGAAGGTAA
CTGGCTTCAGCAGAGCGCAGATACCAAATACTGTCCTTCTAGTGTAGCCGTAGTTAGGCCACCACTTCAA
GAACTCTGTAGCACCGCCTACATACCTCGCTCTGCTAATCCTGTTACCAGTGGCTGCTGCCAGTGGCGAT
AAGTCGTGTCTTACCGGGTTGGACTCAAGACGATAGTTACCGGATAAGGCGCAGCGGTCGGGCTGAACGG
GGGGTTCGTGCACACAGCCCAGCTTGGAGCGAACGACCTACACCGAACTGAGATACCTACAGCGTGAGCT
ATGAGAAAGCGCCACGCTTCCCGAAGGGAGAAAGGCGGACAGGTATCCGGTAAGCGGCAGGGTCGGAACA
GGAGAGCGCACGAGGGAGCTTCCAGGGGGAAACGCCTGGTATCTTTATAGTCCTGTCGGGTTTCGCCACC
TCTGACTTGAGCGTCGATTTTTGTGATGCTCGTCAGGGGGGCGGAGCCTATGGAAAAACGCCAGCAACGC
GGCCTTTTTACGGTTCCTGGCCTTTTGCTGGCCTTTTGCTCACATGTTCTTTCCTGCGTTATCCCCTGAT
TCTGTGGATAACCGTATTACCGCCTTTGAGTGAGCTGATACCGCTCGCCGCAGCCGAACGACCGAGCGCA
GCGAGTCAGTGAGCGAGGAAGCGGAAGAGCGCCTGATGCGGTATTTTCTCCTTACGCATCTGTGCGGTAT
TTCACACCGCAATGGTGCACTCTCAGTACAATCTGCTCTGATGCCGCATAGTTAAGCCAGTATACACTCC
GCTATCGCTACGTGACTGGGTCATGGCTGCGCCCCGACACCCGCCAACACCCGCTGACGCGCCCTGACGG
GCTTGTCTGCTCCCGGCATCCGCTTACAGACAAGCTGTGACCGTCTCCGGGAGCTGCATGTGTCAGAGGT
TTTCACCGTCATCACCGAAACGCGCGAGGCAGCTGCGGTAAAGCTCATCAGCGTGGTCGTGAAGCGATTC
ACAGATGTCTGCCTGTTCATCCGCGTCCAGCTCGTTGAGTTTCTCCAGAAGCGTTAATGTCTGGCTTCTG
ATAAAGCGGGCCATGTTAAGGGCGGTTTTTTCCTGTTTGGTCACTGATGCCTCCGTGTAAGGGGGATTTC
TGTTCATGGGGGTAATGATACCGATGAAACGAGAGAGGATGCTCACGATACGGGTTACTGATGATGAACA
TGCCCGGTTACTGGAACGTTGTGAGGGTAAACAACTGGCGGTATGGATGCGGCGGGACCAGAGAAAAATC
ACTCAGGGTCAATGCCAGCGCTTCGTTAATACAGATGTAGGTGTTCCACAGGGTAGCCAGCAGCATCCTG
CGATGCAGATCCGGAACATAATGGTGCAGGGCGCTGACTTCCGCGTTTCCAGACTTTACGAAACACGGAA
ACCGAAGACCATTCATGTTGTTGCTCAGGTCGCAGACGTTTTGCAGCAGCAGTCGCTTCACGTTCGCTCG
CGTATCGGTGATTCATTCTGCTAACCAGTAAGGCAACCCCGCCAGCCTAGCCGGGTCCTCAACGACAGGA
GCACGATCATGCGCACCCGTGGCCAGGACCCAACGCTGCCCGAGATCTCGATCCCGCGAAATTAATACGA
CTCACTATAGGGAGACCACAACGGTTTCCCTCTAGAAATAATTTTGTTTAACTTTAAGAAGGAGATATAC
ATATGTCGTACTACCATCACCATCACCATCACGATTACGACATCCCAACGACCGAAAACCTGTATTTTCA
GGGCGCCATGATTTATACAGTGACTTTCAATCCTTCAATTGACTATGTCATTTTTACGAATGATTTTAAA
ATTGATGGTTTGAACAGAGCAACAGCAACATATAAATTCGCTGGGGGGAAAGGTATTAATGTCTCGCGCG
TCTTAAAGACATTGGATGTTGAGTCAACTGCCTTGGGATTTGCAGGTGGATTTCCTGGGAAATTCATTAT
AGATACATTAAATAACAGTGCAATTCAATCGAATTTTATTGAAGTTGATGAAGATACACGTATTAATGTG
AAATTAAAAACAGGACAAGAAACAGAAATCAATGCACCGGGTCCTCATATAACGTCAACACAATTTGAAC
AACTGTTACAACAAATTAAAAATACAACAAGCGAAGATATAGTTATTGTTGCTGGAAGTGTACCAAGTAG
TATTCCAAGCGATGCGTATGCGCAAATTGCACAAATTACAGCACAGACAGGTGCTAAATTAGTAGTCGAC
GCTGAAAAAGAATTGGCTGAAAGCGTTTTACCATATCATCCACTATTTATTAAACCTAATAAAGATGAAT
TAGAAGTGATGTTTAATACAACAGTGAACTCAGACACAGATGTTATTAAATATGGTCGTTTGTTAGTTGA
TAAAGGTGCGCAATCTGTTATTGTCTCGCTTGGCGGTGATGGTGCTATTTATATTGATAAAGAAATCAGT
ATTAAAGCAGTTAATCCACAAGGGAAAGTGGTTAATACAGTTGGCTCTGGTGATAGTACAGTTGCAGGCA
TGGTGGCTGGAATTGCTTCAGGTTTAACGATTGAAAAAGCATTCCAACAAGCAGTCGCATGCGGTACTGC
CACGGCATTTGATGAGGACTTAGCAACACGGGACGCTATAGAAAAAATAAAATCACAAGTTACGATTAGC
GTACTTGATGGGGAGTGAGGATCCGAATTCGAGCTCCGTCGACAAGCTTGCGGCCGCACTCGAGCACCAC
CACCACCACCACTGAGATCCGGCTGCTAACAAAGCCCGAAAGGAAGCTGAGTTGGCTGCTGCCACCGCTG
AGCAATAACTAGCATAACCCCTTGGGGCCTCTAAACGGGTCTTGAGGGGTTTTTTGCTGAAAGGAGGAAC
TATATCCGGAT
